Addgene plasmid #222633: pLV-RhoB Sensor-IRES-Blast
Purpose: Rho reporter
Depositing lab: Arnold Hayer. Depositing organization: McGill University. Publication: Excitable Rho dynamics control cell shape and motility by sequentially activating ERM proteins and actomyosin contractility. Marshall-Burghardt S, Migueles-Ramirez RA, Lin Q, El Baba N, Saada R, Umar M, Mavalwala K, Hayer A. Sci Adv. 2024 Sep 6;10(36):eadn6858. doi: 10.1126/sciadv.adn6858. Epub 2024 Sep 6. PubMed 39241071.
Backbone
  Vector backbone: pLV-EF1a-IRES-Blast
  Backbone size w/o insert (bp): 8614
  Vector type: Lentiviral
  Selectable markers: Blasticidin
Growth in bacteria
  Bacterial resistance: Ampicillin, 100 μg/mL
  Growth temperature: 30°C
  Growth strain: NEB Stable
  Copy number: High Copy
Gene/Insert
  Gene/Insert name: RhoB Sensor
  Species: Synthetic
  Insert size (bp): 2502
  Promoter: EF1a
  Cloning method: Gibson Cloning
  Sequencing primers: 5′ EF-1a Forward; 3′ IRES-R
Terms and licenses: Academic/Nonprofit Terms; Industry Terms: Not Available to Industry
How to cite: pLV-RhoB Sensor-IRES-Blast was a gift from Arnold Hayer (Addgene plasmid # 222633 ; http://n2t.net/addgene:222633 ; RRID:Addgene_222633)
