[The description below was written by a language model from this plasmid's Addgene catalogue record and pLannotate feature annotations shown in this document.]
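Description:
pLV-RhoB Sensor-IRES-Blast is an HIV-1-derived lentiviral transfer plasmid built on the pLV-EF1a-IRES-Blast backbone to deliver a genetically encoded Rho GTPase activity reporter into mammalian cells. It is propagated in E. coli through a high-copy ColE1/pUC-type origin with ampicillin resistance (AmpR). The viral portion is bounded by two HIV-1 LTR elements, both annotated as truncated. It contains the Ψ packaging signal with an adjoining gag fragment, the Rev response element for Rev-dependent nuclear export of the genomic RNA, and the cPPT/CTS. Nef-derived fragments lie next to the LTRs, and an SV40 poly(A) signal and lac promoter/operator remnants sit in the plasmid backbone.

The payload is driven by the human EF-1α core promoter with its intron A. The synthetic insert of about 2.5 kb appears from the annotations to be a single-chain fusion. In order, it comprises a fragment of human PKN1, circularly permuted cp173Venus, a linker region with a short match to ribosomal protein L9, mCerulean3, and human RhoB at the C-terminus. This layout is typical of a unimolecular FRET biosensor. In that design, binding of the PKN1 fragment to active RhoB would change energy transfer between the cyan donor and the yellow acceptor, although the record itself states only "Rho reporter." Downstream, an EMCV IRES allows translation of the blasticidin S deaminase gene (bsr) from the same transcript, so transduced cells can be selected with blasticidin. A WPRE enhances transcript expression.

The two sequence records (11,024 and 11,051 nt) carry the same 27 annotated features in opposite orientations. The associated publication concerns Rho dynamics in cell shape and motility.
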