Features (pLannotate 1.2.2; 27 found; start..end, strand, type, name):
    376..633     +  LTR            5' LTR (truncated): truncated 5' long terminal repeat (LTR) from HIV-1
    680..805     +  misc_feature   HIV-1 Ψ: packaging signal of human immunodeficiency virus type 1
    789..1127    +  CDS            HIV-1 gag (fragment): gag protein from human immunodeficiency virus 1; gag
   1302..1535    +  misc_feature   RRE: The Rev response element (RRE) of HIV-1 allows for Rev-dependent mRNA export from the nucleus to the cytoplasm.
   1912..2012    +  CDS            Rev (fragment): human immunodeficiency virus 1 (HIV-1) Rev protein; rev; enhances nuclear export of unspliced and incompletely spliced viral mRNAs
   2027..2142    +  misc_feature   cPPT/CTS: central polypurine tract and central termination sequence of HIV-1 (lacking the first T)
   2220..2431    +  promoter       EF-1α core promoter: core promoter for human elongation factor EF-1α
   2432..3370    +  intron         EF-1α intron A: intron upstream of the start codon of human EF-1α
   3512..3691    +  CDS            PKN1 (fragment): PKN1_HUMAN - Also known as PAK1, PKN, PRK1, PRKCL1. Experimental evidence at protein level: Swiss-Prot protein existence level 1. PKC-related serine/threonine-protein kinase involved in various processes such as regulation of the intermediate filaments of the actin cytoskeleton, cell migration, tumor cell invasion and transcription regulation. Part of a signaling cascade that begins with the activation of the adrenergic receptor ADRA1B and leads to the activation of MAPK14. Regulates the cytoskeletal network by phosphorylating proteins such as VIM and neurofilament proteins NEFH, NEFL and NEFM
   3695..4426    +  CDS            cp173Venus: circularly permuted form of the Venus yellow fluorescent protein (Nagai et al., 2004) efficient FRET acceptor for CFP
   4418..4483    +  CDS            rplI (fragment): RL9_GEOKA - Protein inferred from homology: Swiss-Prot protein existence level 3. Binds to the 23S rRNA. From Geobacillus kaustophilus (strain HTA426).
   4610..5293    +  CDS            mCerulean3: mCerulean3 is a basic (constitutively fluorescent) cyan fluorescent protein published in 2011, derived from Aequorea victoria. It is reported to be a somewhat slowly-maturing monomer with very low acid sensitivity.
   5300..5884    +  CDS            RHOB: RHOB_HUMAN - Also known as ARH6, ARHB. Experimental evidence at protein level: Swiss-Prot protein existence level 1. Mediates apoptosis in neoplastically transformed cells after DNA damage. Not essential for development but affects cell adhesion and growth factor signaling in transformed cells. Plays a negative role in tumorigenesis as deletion causes tumor formation. Involved in intracellular protein trafficking of a number of proteins. Targets PKN1 to endosomes and is involved in trafficking of the EGF receptor from late endosomes to lysosomes. Also required for stability and nuclear traffic
   5976..6537    +  misc_feature   IRES: internal ribosome entry site (IRES) of the encephalomyocarditis virus (EMCV)
   6546..6965    +  CDS            bsr: BSR_BACCE - Experimental evidence at protein level: Swiss-Prot protein existence level 1. Catalyzes the deamination of the cytosine moiety of the antibiotics blasticidin S, cytomycin and acetylblasticidin S. From Bacillus cereus.
   6992..7580    +  misc_feature   WPRE: woodchuck hepatitis virus posttranscriptional regulatory element
   7597..8115    +  CDS            nef (fragment): NEF_HV1BR - Experimental evidence at protein level: Swiss-Prot protein existence level 1. Extracellular Nef protein targets CD4(+) T-lymphocytes for apoptosis by interacting with CXCR4 surface receptors (PubMed:14990729). From Human immunodeficiency virus type 1 group M subtype B (isolate BRU/LAI) (HIV-1).
   8163..8420    +  LTR            5' LTR (truncated): truncated 5' long terminal repeat (LTR) from HIV-1
   8570..8592    -  protein_bind   lac operator (fragment): The lac repressor binds to the lac operator to inhibit transcription in E. coli. This inhibition can be relieved by adding lactose or isopropyl-β-D-thiogalactopyranoside (IPTG). lac repressor encoded by lacI
   8596..8626    -  promoter       lac promoter: promoter for the E. coli lac operon
   8641..8662    -  protein_bind   CAP binding site: CAP binding activates transcription in the presence of cAMP. E. coli catabolite activator protein
   8675..8767    -  CDS            lacI (fragment): lac repressor; lacI; The lac repressor binds to the lac operator to inhibit transcription in E. coli. This inhibition can be relieved by adding lactose or isopropyl-β-D-thiogalactopyranoside (IPTG).
   8950..9538    -  rep_origin     ori: high-copy-number ColE1/pMB1/pBR322/pUC origin of replication
   9709..10569   -  CDS            AmpR: β-lactamase; bla; confers resistance to ampicillin, carbenicillin, and related antibiotics
  10570..10674   -  promoter       AmpR promoter: bla
  10722..10856   +  polyA_signal   SV40 poly(A) signal: SV40 polyadenylation signal
  11023..328     +  CDS            nef (fragment) (across the origin): NEF_HV1BR - Experimental evidence at protein level: Swiss-Prot protein existence level 1. Extracellular Nef protein targets CD4(+) T-lymphocytes for apoptosis by interacting with CXCR4 surface receptors (PubMed:14990729). From Human immunodeficiency virus type 1 group M subtype B (isolate BRU/LAI) (HIV-1).
>Addgene plasmid #222633 | pLV-RhoB Sensor-IRES-Blast | addgene full sequence | sequence record 445454 | Addgene NGS Result
GGAAGGGCTAATTCACTCCCAAAGAAGACAAGATATCCTTGATCTGTGGATCTACCACACACAAGGCTAC
TTCCCTGATTAGCAGAACTACACACCAGGGCCAGGGGTCAGATATCCACTGACCTTTGGATGGTGCTACA
AGCTAGTACCAGTTGAGCCAGATAAGGTAGAAGAGGCCAATAAAGGAGAGAACACCAGCTTGTTACACCC
TGTGAGCCTGCATGGGATGGATGACCCGGAGAGAGAAGTGTTAGAGTGGAGGTTTGACAGCCGCCTAGCA
TTTCATCACGTGGCCCGAGAGCTGCATCCGGAGTACTTCAAGAACTGCTGATATCGAGCTTGCTACAAGG
GACTTTCCGCTGGGGACTTTCCAGGGAGGCGTGGCCTGGGCGGGACTGGGGAGTGGCGAGCCCTCAGATC
CTGCATATAAGCAGCTGCTTTTTGCCTGTACTGGGTCTCTCTGGTTAGACCAGATCTGAGCCTGGGAGCT
CTCTGGCTAACTAGGGAACCCACTGCTTAAGCCTCAATAAAGCTTGCCTTGAGTGCTTCAAGTAGTGTGT
GCCCGTCTGTTGTGTGACTCTGGTAACTAGAGATCCCTCAGACCCTTTTAGTCAGTGTGGAAAATCTCTA
GCAGTGGCGCCCGAACAGGGACTTGAAAGCGAAAGGGAAACCAGAGGAGCTCTCTCGACGCAGGACTCGG
CTTGCTGAAGCGCGCACGGCAAGAGGCGAGGGGCGGCGACTGGTGAGTACGCCAAAAATTTTGACTAGCG
GAGGCTAGAAGGAGAGAGATGGGTGCGAGAGCGTCAGTATTAAGCGGGGGAGAATTAGATCGCGATGGGA
AAAAATTCGGTTAAGGCCAGGGGGAAAGAAAAAATATAAATTAAAACATATAGTATGGGCAAGCAGGGAG
CTAGAACGATTCGCAGTTAATCCTGGCCTGTTAGAAACATCAGAAGGCTGTAGACAAATACTGGGACAGC
TACAACCATCCCTTCAGACAGGATCAGAAGAACTTAGATCATTATATAATACAGTAGCAACCCTCTATTG
TGTGCATCAAAGGATAGAGATAAAAGACACCAAGGAAGCTTTAGACAAGATAGAGGAAGAGCAAAACAAA
AGTAAGACCACCGCACAGCAAGCGGCCGGCCGCTGATCTTCAGACCTGGAGGAGGAGATATGAGGGACAA
TTGGAGAAGTGAATTATATAAATATAAAGTAGTAAAAATTGAACCATTAGGAGTAGCACCCACCAAGGCA
AAGAGAAGAGTGGTGCAGAGAGAAAAAAGAGCAGTGGGAATAGGAGCTTTGTTCCTTGGGTTCTTGGGAG
CAGCAGGAAGCACTATGGGCGCAGCGTCAATGACGCTGACGGTACAGGCCAGACAATTATTGTCTGGTAT
AGTGCAGCAGCAGAACAATTTGCTGAGGGCTATTGAGGCGCAACAGCATCTGTTGCAACTCACAGTCTGG
GGCATCAAGCAGCTCCAGGCAAGAATCCTGGCTGTGGAAAGATACCTAAAGGATCAACAGCTCCTGGGGA
TTTGGGGTTGCTCTGGAAAACTCATTTGCACCACTGCTGTGCCTTGGAATGCTAGTTGGAGTAATAAATC
TCTGGAACAGATTTGGAATCACACGACCTGGATGGAGTGGGACAGAGAAATTAACAATTACACAAGCTTA
ATACACTCCTTAATTGAAGAATCGCAAAACCAGCAAGAAAAGAATGAACAAGAATTATTGGAATTAGATA
AATGGGCAAGTTTGTGGAATTGGTTTAACATAACAAATTGGCTGTGGTATATAAAATTATTCATAATGAT
AGTAGGAGGCTTGGTAGGTTTAAGAATAGTTTTTGCTGTACTTTCTATAGTGAATAGAGTTAGGCAGGGA
TATTCACCATTATCGTTTCAGACCCACCTCCCAACCCCGAGGGGACCCGACAGGCCCGAAGGAATAGAAG
AAGAAGGTGGAGAGAGAGACAGAGACAGATCCATTCGATTAGTGAACGGATCTCGACGGTATCGCCTTTA
AAAGAAAAGGGGGGATTGGGGGGTACAGTGCAGGGGAAAGAATAGTAGACATAATAGCAACAGACATACA
AACTAAAGAATTACAAAAACAAATTACAAAAATTCAAAATTTTCGGGTTTATTACAGGGACAGCAGAGAT
CCAGTTTATCGATGAGGCCCTTTCGTCTTCACTCGAGGTGCCCGTCAGTGGGCAGAGCGCACATCGCCCA
CAGTCCCCGAGAAGTTGGGGGGAGGGGTCGGCAATTGAACCGGTGCCTAGAGAAGGTGGCGCGGGGTAAA
CTGGGAAAGTGATGTCGTGTACTGGCTCCGCCTTTTTCCCGAGGGTGGGGGAGAACCGTATATAAGTGCA
GTAGTCGCCGTGAACGTTCTTTTTCGCAACGGGTTTGCCGCCAGAACACAGGTAAGTGCCGTGTGTGGTT
CCCGCGGGCCTGGCCTCTTTACGGGTTATGGCCCTTGCGTGCCTTGAATTACTTCCACCTGGCTGCAGTA
CGTGATTCTTGATCCCGAGCTTCGGGTTGGAAGTGGGTGGGAGAGTTCGAGGCCTTGCGCTTAAGGAGCC
CCTTCGCCTCGTGCTTGAGTTGAGGCCTGGCCTGGGCGCTGGGGCCGCCGCGTGCGAATCTGGTGGCACC
TTCGCGCCTGTCTCGCTGCTTTCGATAAGTCTCTAGCCATTTAAAATTTTTGATGACCTGCTGCGACGCT
TTTTTTCTGGCAAGATAGTCTTGTAAATGCGGGCCAAGATCTGCACACTGGTATTTCGGTTTTTGGGGCC
GCGGGCGGCGACGGGGCCCGTGCGTCCCAGCGCACATGTTCGGCGAGGCGGGGCCTGCGAGCGCGGCCAC
CGAGAATCGGACGGGGGTAGTCTCAAGCTGGCCGGCCTGCTCTGGTGCCTGGCCTCGCGCCGCCGTGTAT
CGCCCCGCCCTGGGCGGCAAGGCTGGCCCGGTCGGCACCAGTTGCGTGAGCGGAAAGATGGCCGCTTCCC
GGCCCTGCTGCAGGGAGCTCAAAATGGAGGACGCGGCGCTCGGGAGAGCGGGCGGGTGAGTCACCCACAC
AAAGGAAAAGGGCCTTTCCGTCCTCAGCCGTCGCTTCATGTGACTCCACGGAGTACCGGGCGCCGTCCAG
GCACCTCGATTAGTTCTCGAGCTTTTGGAGTACGTCGTCTTTAGGTTGGGGGGAGGGGTTTTATGCGATG
GAGTTTCCCCACACTGAGTGGGTGGAGACTGAAGTTAGGCCAGCTTGGCACTTGATGTAATTCTCCTTGG
AATTTGCCCTTTTTGAGTTTGGATCTTGGTTCATTCTCAAGCCTCAGACAGTGGTTCAAAGTTTTTTTCT
TCCATTTCAGGTGTCGTGAGGATCCATGGCACACCATCACCACCATCACGGATCTGGTTCTAGCCTGGGC
CCCGTAGAGCTGCTGCTGCGGGGCTCCTCGCGCCGCCTCGACCTGCTGCACCAGCAGCTGCAGGAGCTGC
ACGCCCACGGTTCTGGTTCCCTGCTAGAGCAGCTGGGCCTGGCCGGGGCAGACCTGGCGGCCCCCGGGGT
ACAGCAGCAGCTGGAGCTGGAGCGGGAGCGGCTGCGGCGGGAAATCCGCAAGGAGCTGAAGCTGAAGGAG
GGTGCTGAGAACCTGCGGCGGGCCACCACTGACCTGGGCCGCGGTACCGGTTCTGACGGCGGCGTGCAGC
TCGCCGACCACTACCAGCAGAACACCCCCATCGGCGACGGCCCCGTGCTGCTGCCCGACAACCACTACCT
GAGCTACCAGTCCGCACTGAGCAAAGACCCCAACGAGAAGCGCGATCACATGGTCCTGCTGGAGTTCGTG
ACCGCCGCCGGGATCACTCTCGGCATGGACGAGCTGTACAAGGGTTCTGGAAGTGGTTCTGTGAGCAAGG
GCGAGGAGCTGTTCACCGGGGTGGTGCCCATCCTGGTCGAGCTGGACGGCGACGTAAACGGCCACAAGTT
CAGCGTGTCCGGCGAGGGCGAGGGCGATGCCACCTACGGCAAGCTGACCCTGAAGTTGATCTGCACCACC
GGCAAGCTGCCCGTGCCCTGGCCCACCCTCGTGACCACCCTCGGCTACGGCCTGCAGTGCTTCGCCCGCT
ACCCCGACCACATGAAGCAGCACGACTTCTTCAAGTCCGCCATGCCCGAAGGCTACGTCCAGGAGCGCAC
CATCTTCTTCAAGGACGACGGCAACTACAAGACCCGCGCCGAGGTGAAGTTCGAGGGCGACACCCTGGTG
AACCGCATCGAGCTGAAGGGCATCGACTTCAAGGAGGACGGCAACATCCTGGGGCACAAGCTGGAGTACA
ACTACAACAGCCACAACGTCTATATCACCGCCGACAAGCAGAAGAACGGCATCAAGGCAAACTTCAAGAT
CCGCCACAACATCGAGGGATCAGAAGCACAAAAGCAGAAGGAACAGAGACAGGCAGCAGAGGAGCTGGCA
AACGGATCGGAGGCTCAGAAACAAAAAGAGCAAAGGCAAGCTGCTGAAGAACTAGCTAATGGTTCTGAGG
CGCAAAAGCAGAAAGAACAACGTCAGGCCGCCGAAGAGTTAGCGAACGGATCCGGGAGTGTTTCCAAAGG
GGAAGAATTGTTTACCGGCGTGGTCCCCATTCTCGTGGAACTTGATGGCGATGTGAATGGACACAAATTC
TCCGTAAGCGGAGAGGGTGAGGGTGATGCTACTTACGGGAAGTTGACTCTTAAGTTTATTTGCACGACTG
GGAAACTCCCCGTCCCTTGGCCTACTCTGGTGACTACACTGAGTTGGGGAGTTCAATGCTTTGCCCGATA
TCCTGACCATATGAAACAGCATGACTTTTTTAAATCAGCTATGCCTGAGGGGTATGTTCAGGAACGCACT
ATCTTTTTCAAAGACGATGGGAATTATAAAACCAGGGCTGAAGTGAAATTTGAGGGTGACACACTGGTCA
ATCGAATCGAACTGAAAGGAATTGACTTTAAAGAAGATGGGAACATTCTTGGACACAAACTGGAATACAA
TGCGATCCACGGGAACGTGTACATCACTGCCGATAAACAGAAAAATGGGATCAAAGCCAATTTCGGACTT
AATTGTAACATTGAAGATGGCAGTGTGCAACTTGCCGATCACTATCAGCAAAATACCCCGATCGGAGACG
GACCTGTGCTCCTGCCAGATAACCATTATCTGAGTACGCAGTCTGCACTCAGCAAGGACCCTAATGAGAA
GAGAGACCATATGGTGCTCCTGGAATTTGTCACCGCTGCCGGCGCTAGCGCGGCCATCCGCAAGAAGCTG
GTGGTTGTGGGCGACGGCGCGTGTGGCAAGACGTGCCTGCTGATCGTGTTCAGTAAGGACGAGTTCCCCG
AGGTGTACGTGCCCACCGTCTTCGAGAACTATGTGGCCGACATTGAGGTGGACGGCAAGCAGGTGGAGCT
GGCGCTGTGGGACACGGCGGGCCAGGAGGACTACGACCGCCTGCGGCCGCTCTCCTACCCGGACACCGAC
GTCATTCTCATGTGCTTCTCGGTGGACAGCCCGGACTCGCTGGAGAACATCCCCGAGAAGTGGGTCCCCG
AGGTGAAGCACTTCTGTCCCAATGTGCCCATCATCCTGGTGGCCAACAAAAAAGACCTGCGCAGCGACGA
GCATGTCCGCACAGAGCTGGCCCGCATGAAGCAGGAACCCGTGCGCACGGATGACGGCCGCGCCATGGCC
GTGCGCATCCAAGCCTACGACTACCTCGAGTGCTCTGCCAAGACCAAGGAAGGCGTGCGCGAGGTCTTCG
AGACGGCCACGCGCGCCGCGCTGCAGAAGCGCTACGGCTCCCAGAACGGCTGCATCAACTGCTGCAAGGT
GCTATGAGCGGCCGCTCTAGAGTCGACGGGCCGCGGTAACAATTGTTAACTAACTTAAGCTAGCAACGGT
TTCCCTCTAGCGGGATCAATTCCGCCCCCCCCCCCTAACGTTACTGGCCGAAGCCGCTTGGAATAAGGCC
GGTGTGCGTTTGTCTATATGTTATTTTCCACCATATTGCCGTCTTTTGGCAATGTGAGGGCCCGGAAACC
TGGCCCTGTCTTCTTGACGAGCATTCCTAGGGGTCTTTCCCCTCTCGCCAAAGGAATGCAAGGTCTGTTG
AATGTCGTGAAGGAAGCAGTTCCTCTGGAAGCTTCTTGAAGACAAACAACGTCTGTAGCGACCCTTTGCA
GGCAGCGGAACCCCCCACCTGGCGACAGGTGCCTCTGCGGCCAAAAGCCACGTGTATAAGATACACCTGC
AAAGGCGGCACAACCCCAGTGCCACGTTGTGAGTTGGATAGTTGTGGAAAGAGTCAAATGGCTCTCCTCA
AGCGTATTCAACAAGGGGCTGAAGGATGCCCAGAAGGTACCCCATTGTATGGGATCTGATCTGGGGCCTC
GGTGCACATGCTTTACATGTGTTTAGTCGAGGTTAAAAAAACGTCTAGGCCCCCCGAACCACGGGGACGT
GGTTTTCCTTTGAAAAACACGATAATACCATGGTCATGAAAACATTTAACATTTCTCAACAAGATCTAGA
ATTAGTAGAAGTAGCGACAGAGAAGATTACAATGCTTTATGAGGATAATAAACATCATGTGGGAGCGGCA
ATTCGTACGAAAACAGGAGAAATCATTTCGGCAGTACATATTGAAGCGTATATAGGACGAGTAACTGTTT
GTGCAGAAGCCATTGCGATTGGTAGTGCAGTTTCGAATGGACAAAAGGATTTTGACACGATTGTAGCTGT
TAGACACCCTTATTCTGACGAAGTAGATAGAAGTATTCGAGTGGTAAGTCCTTGTGGTATGTGTAGGGAG
TTGATTTCAGACTATGCACCAGATTGTTTTGTGTTAATAGAAATGAATGGCAAGTTAGTCAAAACTACGA
TTGAAGAACTCATTCCACTCAAATATACCCGAAATTAACCCGGGCGGGGCGCGTCTGGAACAATCAACCT
CTGGATTACAAAATTTGTGAAAGATTGACTGGTATTCTTAACTATGTTGCTCCTTTTACGCTATGTGGAT
ACGCTGCTTTAATGCCTTTGTATCATGCTATTGCTTCCCGTATGGCTTTCATTTTCTCCTCCTTGTATAA
ATCCTGGTTGCTGTCTCTTTATGAGGAGTTGTGGCCCGTTGTCAGGCAACGTGGCGTGGTGTGCACTGTG
TTTGCTGACGCAACCCCCACTGGTTGGGGCATTGCCACCACCTGTCAGCTCCTTTCCGGGACTTTCGCTT
TCCCCCTCCCTATTGCCACGGCGGAACTCATCGCCGCCTGCCTTGCCCGCTGCTGGACAGGGGCTCGGCT
GTTGGGCACTGACAATTCCGTGGTGTTGTCGGGGAAGCTGACGTCCTTTCCATGGCTGCTCGCCTGTGTT
GCCACCTGGATTCTGCGCGGGACGTCCTTCTGCTACGTCCCTTCGGCCCTCAATCCAGCGGACCTTCCTT
CCCGCGGCCTGCTGCCGGCTCTGCGGCCTCTTCCGCGTCTTCGCCTTCGCCCTCAGACGAGTCGGATCTC
CCTTTGGGCCGCCTCCCCGCCTGGAATTAATTCTGCAGTCGAGACCTAGAAAAACATGGAGCAATCACAA
GTAGCAATACAGCAGCTACCAATGCTGATTGTGCCTGGCTAGAAGCACAAGAGGAGGAGGAGGTGGGTTT
TCCAGTCACACCTCAGGTACCTTTAAGACCAATGACTTACAAGGCAGCTGTAGATCTTAGCCACTTTTTA
AAAGAAAAGAGGGGACTGGAAGGGCTAATTCACTCCCAACGAAGACAAGATATCCTTGATCTGTGGATCT
ACCACACACAAGGCTACTTCCCTGATTAGCAGAACTACACACCAGGGCCAGGGGTCAGATATCCACTGAC
CTTTGGATGGTGCTACAAGCTAGTACCAGTTGAGCCAGATAAGGTAGAAGAGGCCAATAAAGGAGAGAAC
ACCAGCTTGTTACACCCTGTGAGCCTGCATGGGATGGATGACCCGGAGAGAGAAGTGTTAGAGTGGAGGT
TTGACAGCCGCCTAGCATTTCATCACGTGGCCCGAGAGCTGCATCCGGAGTACTTCAAGAACTGCTGATA
TCGAGCTTGCTACAAGGGACTTTCCGCTGGGGACTTTCCAGGGAGGCGTGGCCTGGGCGGGACTGGGGAG
TGGCGAGCCCTCAGATCCTGCATATAAGCAGCTGCTTTTTGCCTGTACTGGGTCTCTCTGGTTAGACCAG
ATCTGAGCCTGGGAGCTCTCTGGCTAACTAGGGAACCCACTGCTTAAGCCTCAATAAAGCTTGCCTTGAG
TGCTTCAAGTAGTGTGTGCCCGTCTGTTGTGTGACTCTGGTAACTAGAGATCCCTCAGACCCTTTTAGTC
AGTGTGGAAAATCTCTAGCAGTAGTAGTTCATGTCATCTTATTATTCAGTATTTATAACTTGCAAAGAAA
TGAATATCAGAGAGTGAGAGGCCTTGACATTGCTAGCGTTTACCGTCGACCTCTAGCTAGAGCTTGGCGT
AATCATGGTCATAGCTGTTTCCTGTGTGAAATTGTTATCCGCTCACAATTCCACACAACATACGAGCCGG
AAGCATAAAGTGTAAAGCCTGGGGTGCCTAATGAGTGAGCTAACTCACATTAATTGCGTTGCGCTCACTG
CCCGCTTTCCAGTCGGGAAACCTGTCGTGCCAGCTGCATTAATGAATCGGCCAACGCGCGGGGAGAGGCG
GTTTGCGTATTGGGCGCTCTTCCGCTTCCTCGCTCACTGACTCGCTGCGCTCGGTCGTTCGGCTGCGGCG
AGCGGTATCAGCTCACTCAAAGGCGGTAATACGGTTATCCACAGAATCAGGGGATAACGCAGGAAAGAAC
ATGTGAGCAAAAGGCCAGCAAAAGGCCAGGAACCGTAAAAAGGCCGCGTTGCTGGCGTTTTTCCATAGGC
TCCGCCCCCCTGACGAGCATCACAAAAATCGACGCTCAAGTCAGAGGTGGCGAAACCCGACAGGACTATA
AAGATACCAGGCGTTTCCCCCTGGAAGCTCCCTCGTGCGCTCTCCTGTTCCGACCCTGCCGCTTACCGGA
TACCTGTCCGCCTTTCTCCCTTCGGGAAGCGTGGCGCTTTCTCATAGCTCACGCTGTAGGTATCTCAGTT
CGGTGTAGGTCGTTCGCTCCAAGCTGGGCTGTGTGCACGAACCCCCCGTTCAGCCCGACCGCTGCGCCTT
ATCCGGTAACTATCGTCTTGAGTCCAACCCGGTAAGACACGACTTATCGCCACTGGCAGCAGCCACTGGT
AACAGGATTAGCAGAGCGAGGTATGTAGGCGGTGCTACAGAGTTCTTGAAGTGGTGGCCTAACTACGGCT
ACACTAGAAGAACAGTATTTGGTATCTGCGCTCTGCTGAAGCCAGTTACCTTCGGAAAAAGAGTTGGTAG
CTCTTGATCCGGCAAACAAACCACCGCTGGTAGCGGTGGTTTTTTTGTTTGCAAGCAGCAGATTACGCGC
AGAAAAAAAGGATCTCAAGAAGATCCTTTGATCTTTTCTACGGGGTCTGACGCTCAGTGGAACGAAAACT
CACGTTAAGGGATTTTGGTCATGAGATTATCAAAAAGGATCTTCACCTAGATCCTTTTAAATTAAAAATG
AAGTTTTAAATCAATCTAAAGTATATATGAGTAAACTTGGTCTGACAGTTACCAATGCTTAATCAGTGAG
GCACCTATCTCAGCGATCTGTCTATTTCGTTCATCCATAGTTGCCTGACTCCCCGTCGTGTAGATAACTA
CGATACGGGAGGGCTTACCATCTGGCCCCAGTGCTGCAATGATACCGCGAGACCCACGCTCACCGGCTCC
AGATTTATCAGCAATAAACCAGCCAGCCGGAAGGGCCGAGCGCAGAAGTGGTCCTGCAACTTTATCCGCC
TCCATCCAGTCTATTAATTGTTGCCGGGAAGCTAGAGTAAGTAGTTCGCCAGTTAATAGTTTGCGCAACG
TTGTTGCCATTGCTACAGGCATCGTGGTGTCACGCTCGTCGTTTGGTATGGCTTCATTCAGCTCCGGTTC
CCAACGATCAAGGCGAGTTACATGATCCCCCATGTTGTGCAAAAAAGCGGTTAGCTCCTTCGGTCCTCCG
ATCGTTGTCAGAAGTAAGTTGGCCGCAGTGTTATCACTCATGGTTATGGCAGCACTGCATAATTCTCTTA
CTGTCATGCCATCCGTAAGATGCTTTTCTGTGACTGGTGAGTACTCAACCAAGTCATTCTGAGAATAGTG
TATGCGGCGACCGAGTTGCTCTTGCCCGGCGTCAATACGGGATAATACCGCGCCACATAGCAGAACTTTA
AAAGTGCTCATCATTGGAAAACGTTCTTCGGGGCGAAAACTCTCAAGGATCTTACCGCTGTTGAGATCCA
GTTCGATGTAACCCACTCGTGCACCCAACTGATCTTCAGCATCTTTTACTTTCACCAGCGTTTCTGGGTG
AGCAAAAACAGGAAGGCAAAATGCCGCAAAAAAGGGAATAAGGGCGACACGGAAATGTTGAATACTCATA
CTCTTCCTTTTTCAATATTATTGAAGCATTTATCAGGGTTATTGTCTCATGAGCGGATACATATTTGAAT
GTATTTAGAAAAATAAACAAATAGGGGTTCCGCGCACATTTCCCCGAAAAGTGCCACCTGACGTCGACGG
ATCGGGAGATCAACTTGTTTATTGCAGCTTATAATGGTTACAAATAAAGCAATAGCATCACAAATTTCAC
AAATAAAGCATTTTTTTCACTGCATTCTAGTTGTGGTTTGTCCAAACTCATCAATGTATCTTATCATGTC
TGGATCAACTGGATAACTCAAGCTAACCAAAATCATCCCAAACTTCCCACCCCATACCCTATTACCACTG
CCAATTACCTGTGGTTTCATTTACTCTAAACCTGTGATTCCTCTGAATTATTTTCATTTTAAAGAAATTG
TATTTGTTAAATATGTACTACAAACTTAGTAGTT
