Features (pLannotate 1.2.2; 27 found; start..end, strand, type, name):
    113..796     -  CDS            mCerulean3: mCerulean3 is a basic (constitutively fluorescent) cyan fluorescent protein published in 2011, derived from Aequorea victoria. It is reported to be a somewhat slowly-maturing monomer with very low acid sensitivity.
    923..988     -  CDS            rplI (fragment): RL9_GEOKA - Protein inferred from homology: Swiss-Prot protein existence level 3. Binds to the 23S rRNA. From Geobacillus kaustophilus (strain HTA426).
    980..1711    -  CDS            cp173Venus: circularly permuted form of the Venus yellow fluorescent protein (Nagai et al., 2004) efficient FRET acceptor for CFP
   1715..1894    -  CDS            PKN1 (fragment): PKN1_HUMAN - Also known as PAK1, PKN, PRK1, PRKCL1. Experimental evidence at protein level: Swiss-Prot protein existence level 1. PKC-related serine/threonine-protein kinase involved in various processes such as regulation of the intermediate filaments of the actin cytoskeleton, cell migration, tumor cell invasion and transcription regulation. Part of a signaling cascade that begins with the activation of the adrenergic receptor ADRA1B and leads to the activation of MAPK14. Regulates the cytoskeletal network by phosphorylating proteins such as VIM and neurofilament proteins NEFH, NEFL and NEFM
   2036..2974    -  intron         EF-1α intron A: intron upstream of the start codon of human EF-1α
   2975..3186    -  promoter       EF-1α core promoter: core promoter for human elongation factor EF-1α
   3264..3379    -  misc_feature   cPPT/CTS: central polypurine tract and central termination sequence of HIV-1 (lacking the first T)
   3394..3494    -  CDS            Rev (fragment): human immunodeficiency virus 1 (HIV-1) Rev protein; rev; enhances nuclear export of unspliced and incompletely spliced viral mRNAs
   3871..4104    -  misc_feature   RRE: The Rev response element (RRE) of HIV-1 allows for Rev-dependent mRNA export from the nucleus to the cytoplasm.
   4279..4617    -  CDS            HIV-1 gag (fragment): gag protein from human immunodeficiency virus 1; gag
   4601..4726    -  misc_feature   HIV-1 Ψ: packaging signal of human immunodeficiency virus type 1
   4773..5030    -  LTR            5' LTR (truncated): truncated 5' long terminal repeat (LTR) from HIV-1
   5078..5407    -  CDS            nef (fragment): NEF_HV1BR - Experimental evidence at protein level: Swiss-Prot protein existence level 1. Extracellular Nef protein targets CD4(+) T-lymphocytes for apoptosis by interacting with CXCR4 surface receptors (PubMed:14990729). From Human immunodeficiency virus type 1 group M subtype B (isolate BRU/LAI) (HIV-1).
   5574..5708    -  polyA_signal   SV40 poly(A) signal: SV40 polyadenylation signal
   5756..5860    +  promoter       AmpR promoter: bla
   5861..6721    +  CDS            AmpR: β-lactamase; bla; confers resistance to ampicillin, carbenicillin, and related antibiotics
   6892..7480    +  rep_origin     ori: high-copy-number ColE1/pMB1/pBR322/pUC origin of replication
   7663..7755    +  CDS            lacI (fragment): lac repressor; lacI; The lac repressor binds to the lac operator to inhibit transcription in E. coli. This inhibition can be relieved by adding lactose or isopropyl-β-D-thiogalactopyranoside (IPTG).
   7768..7789    +  protein_bind   CAP binding site: CAP binding activates transcription in the presence of cAMP. E. coli catabolite activator protein
   7804..7834    +  promoter       lac promoter: promoter for the E. coli lac operon
   7838..7860    +  protein_bind   lac operator (fragment): The lac repressor binds to the lac operator to inhibit transcription in E. coli. This inhibition can be relieved by adding lactose or isopropyl-β-D-thiogalactopyranoside (IPTG). lac repressor encoded by lacI
   8010..8267    -  LTR            5' LTR (truncated): truncated 5' long terminal repeat (LTR) from HIV-1
   8315..8833    -  CDS            nef (fragment): NEF_HV1BR - Experimental evidence at protein level: Swiss-Prot protein existence level 1. Extracellular Nef protein targets CD4(+) T-lymphocytes for apoptosis by interacting with CXCR4 surface receptors (PubMed:14990729). From Human immunodeficiency virus type 1 group M subtype B (isolate BRU/LAI) (HIV-1).
   8850..9438    -  misc_feature   WPRE: woodchuck hepatitis virus posttranscriptional regulatory element
   9465..9884    -  CDS            bsr: BSR_BACCE - Experimental evidence at protein level: Swiss-Prot protein existence level 1. Catalyzes the deamination of the cytosine moiety of the antibiotics blasticidin S, cytomycin and acetylblasticidin S. From Bacillus cereus.
   9893..10454   -  misc_feature   IRES: internal ribosome entry site (IRES) of the encephalomyocarditis virus (EMCV)
  10546..106     -  CDS            RHOB (across the origin): RHOB_HUMAN - Also known as ARH6, ARHB. Experimental evidence at protein level: Swiss-Prot protein existence level 1. Mediates apoptosis in neoplastically transformed cells after DNA damage. Not essential for development but affects cell adhesion and growth factor signaling in transformed cells. Plays a negative role in tumorigenesis as deletion causes tumor formation. Involved in intracellular protein trafficking of a number of proteins. Targets PKN1 to endosomes and is involved in trafficking of the EGF receptor from late endosomes to lysosomes. Also required for stability and nuclear traffic
>Addgene plasmid #222633 | pLV-RhoB Sensor-IRES-Blast Sequencing Result | analyzer sequence | sequence record 442925
TGGGCACGTACACCTCGGGGAACTCGTCCTTACTGAACACGATCAGCAGGCACGTCTTGCCACACGCGCC
GTCGCCCACAACCACCAGCTTCTTGCGGATGGCCGCGCTAGCGCCGGCAGCGGTGACAAATTCCAGGAGC
ACCATATGGTCTCTCTTCTCATTAGGGTCCTTGCTGAGTGCAGACTGCGTACTCAGATAATGGTTATCTG
GCAGGAGCACAGGTCCGTCTCCGATCGGGGTATTTTGCTGATAGTGATCGGCAAGTTGCACACTGCCATC
TTCAATGTTACAATTAAGTCCGAAATTGGCTTTGATCCCATTTTTCTGTTTATCGGCAGTGATGTACACG
TTCCCGTGGATCGCATTGTATTCCAGTTTGTGTCCAAGAATGTTCCCATCTTCTTTAAAGTCAATTCCTT
TCAGTTCGATTCGATTGACCAGTGTGTCACCCTCAAATTTCACTTCAGCCCTGGTTTTATAATTCCCATC
GTCTTTGAAAAAGATAGTGCGTTCCTGAACATACCCCTCAGGCATAGCTGATTTAAAAAAGTCATGCTGT
TTCATATGGTCAGGATATCGGGCAAAGCATTGAACTCCCCAACTCAGTGTAGTCACCAGAGTAGGCCAAG
GGACGGGGAGTTTCCCAGTCGTGCAAATAAACTTAAGAGTCAACTTCCCGTAAGTAGCATCACCCTCACC
CTCTCCGCTTACGGAGAATTTGTGTCCATTCACATCGCCATCAAGTTCCACGAGAATGGGGACCACGCCG
GTAAACAATTCTTCCCCTTTGGAAACACTCCCGGATCCGTTCGCTAACTCTTCGGCGGCCTGACGTTGTT
CTTTCTGCTTTTGCGCCTCAGAACCATTAGCTAGTTCTTCAGCAGCTTGCCTTTGCTCTTTTTGTTTCTG
AGCCTCCGATCCGTTTGCCAGCTCCTCTGCTGCCTGTCTCTGTTCCTTCTGCTTTTGTGCTTCTGATCCC
TCGATGTTGTGGCGGATCTTGAAGTTTGCCTTGATGCCGTTCTTCTGCTTGTCGGCGGTGATATAGACGT
TGTGGCTGTTGTAGTTGTACTCCAGCTTGTGCCCCAGGATGTTGCCGTCCTCCTTGAAGTCGATGCCCTT
CAGCTCGATGCGGTTCACCAGGGTGTCGCCCTCGAACTTCACCTCGGCGCGGGTCTTGTAGTTGCCGTCG
TCCTTGAAGAAGATGGTGCGCTCCTGGACGTAGCCTTCGGGCATGGCGGACTTGAAGAAGTCGTGCTGCT
TCATGTGGTCGGGGTAGCGGGCGAAGCACTGCAGGCCGTAGCCGAGGGTGGTCACGAGGGTGGGCCAGGG
CACGGGCAGCTTGCCGGTGGTGCAGATCAACTTCAGGGTCAGCTTGCCGTAGGTGGCATCGCCCTCGCCC
TCGCCGGACACGCTGAACTTGTGGCCGTTTACGTCGCCGTCCAGCTCGACCAGGATGGGCACCACCCCGG
TGAACAGCTCCTCGCCCTTGCTCACAGAACCACTTCCAGAACCCTTGTACAGCTCGTCCATGCCGAGAGT
GATCCCGGCGGCGGTCACGAACTCCAGCAGGACCATGTGATCGCGCTTCTCGTTGGGGTCTTTGCTCAGT
GCGGACTGGTAGCTCAGGTAGTGGTTGTCGGGCAGCAGCACGGGGCCGTCGCCGATGGGGGTGTTCTGCT
GGTAGTGGTCGGCGAGCTGCACGCCGCCGTCAKAACCGGTACCGCGGCCCAGGTCAGTGGTGGCCCGCCG
CAGGTTCTCAGCACCCTCCTTCAGCTTCAGCTCCTTGCGGATTTCCCGCCGCAGCCGCTCCCGCTCCAGC
TCCAGCTGCTGCTGTACCCCGGGGGCCGCCAGGTCTGCCCCGGCCAGGCCCAGCTGCTCTAGCAGGGAAC
CAGAACCGTGGGCGTGCAGCTCCTGCAGCTGCTGGTGCAGCAGGTCGAGGCGGCGCGAGGAGCCCCGCAG
CAGCAGCTCTACGGGGCCCAGGCTAGAACCAGATCCGTGATGGTGGTGATGGTGTGCCATGGATCCTCAC
GACACCTGAAATGGAAGAAAAAAACTTTGAACCACTGTCTGAGGCTTGAGAATGAACCAAGATCCAAACT
CAAAAAGGGCAAATTCCAAGGAGAATTACATCAAGTGCCAAGCTGGCCTAACTTCAGTCTCCACCCACTC
AGTGTGGGGAAACTCCATCGCATAAAACCCCTCCCCCCAACCTAAAGACGACGTACTCCAAAAGCTCGAG
AACTAATCGAGGTGCCTGGACGGCGCCCGGTACTCCGTGGAGTCACATGAAGCGACGGCTGAGGACGGAA
AGGCCCTTTTCCTTTGTGTGGGTGACTCACCCGCCCGCTCTCCCGAGCGCCGCGTCCTCCATTTTGAGCT
CCCTGCAGCAGGGCCGGGAAGCGGCCATCTTTCCGCTCACGCAACTGGTGCCGACCGGGCCAGCCTTGCC
GCCCAGGGCGGGGCGATACACGGCGGCGCGAGGCCAGGCACCAGAGCAGGCCGGCCAGCTTGAGACTACC
CCCGTCCGATTCTCGGTGGCCGCGCTCGCAGGCCCCGCCTCGCCGAACATGTGCGCTGGGACGCACGGGC
CCCGTCGCCGCCCGCGGCCCCAAAAACCGAAATACCAGTGTGCAGATCTTGGCCCGCATTTACAAGACTA
TCTTGCCAGAAAAAAAGCGTCGCAGCAGGTCATCAAAAATTTTAAATGGCTAGAGACTTATCGAAAGCAG
CGAGACAGGCGCGAAGGTGCCACCAGATTCGCACGCGGCGGCCCCAGCGCCCAGGCCAGGCCTCAACTCA
AGCACGAGGCGAAGGGGCTCCTTAAGCGCAAGGCCTCGAACTCTCCCACCCACTTCCAACCCGAAGCTCG
GGATCAAGAATCACGTACTGCAGCCAGGTGGAAGTAATTCAAGGCACGCAAGGGCCATAACCCGTAAAGA
GGCCAGGCCCGCGGGAACCACACACGGCACTTACCTGTGTTCTGGCGGCAAACCCGTTGCGAAAAAGAAC
GTTCACGGCGACTACTGCACTTATATACGGTTCTCCCCCACCCTCGGGAAAAAGGCGGAGCCAGTACACG
ACATCACTTTCCCAGTTTACCCCGCGCCACCTTCTCTAGGCACCGGTTCAATTGCCGACCCCTCCCCCCA
ACTTCTCGGGGACTGTGGGCGATGTGCGCTCTGCCCACTGACGGGCACCTCGAGTGAAGACGAAAGGGCC
TCATCGATAAACTGGATCTCTGCTGTCCCTGTAATAAACCCGAAAATTTTGAATTTTTGTAATTTGTTTT
TGTAATTCTTTAGTTTGTATGTCTGTTGCTATTATGTCTACTATTCTTTCCCCTGCACTGTACCCCCCAA
TCCCCCCTTTTCTTTTAAAGGCGATACCGTCGAGATCCGTTCACTAATCGAATGGATCTGTCTCTGTCTC
TCTCTCCACCTTCTTCTTCTATTCCTTCGGGCCTGTCGGGTCCCCTCGGGGTTGGGAGGTGGGTCTGAAA
CGATAATGGTGAATATCCCTGCCTAACTCTATTCACTATAGAAAGTACAGCAAAAACTATTCTTAAACCT
ACCAAGCCTCCTACTATCATTATGAATAATTTTATATACCACAGCCAATTTGTTATGTTAAACCAATTCC
ACAAACTTGCCCATTTATCTAATTCCAATAATTCTTGTTCATTCTTTTCTTGCTGGTTTTGCGATTCTTC
AATTAAGGAGTGTATTAAGCTTGTGTAATTGTTAATTTCTCTGTCCCACTCCATCCAGGTCGTGTGATTC
CAAATCTGTTCCAGAGATTTATTACTCCAACTAGCATTCCAAGGCACAGCAGTGGTGCAAATGAGTTTTC
CAGAGCAACCCCAAATCCCCAGGAGCTGTTGATCCTTTAGGTATCTTTCCACAGCCAGGATTCTTGCCTG
GAGCTGCTTGATGCCCCAGACTGTGAGTTGCAACAGATGCTGTTGCGCCTCAATAGCCCTCAGCAAATTG
TTCTGCTGCTGCACTATACCAGACAATAATTGTCTGGCCTGTACCGTCAGCGTCATTGACGCTGCGCCCA
TAGTGCTTCCTGCTGCTCCCAAGAACCCAAGGAACAAAGCTCCTATTCCCACTGCTCTTTTTTCTCTCTG
CACCACTCTTCTCTTTGCCTTGGTGGGTGCTACTCCTAATGGTTCAATTTTTACTACTTTATATTTATAT
AATTCACTTCTCCAATTGTCCCTCATATCTCCTCCTCCAGGTCTGAAGATCAGCGGCCGGCCGCTTGCTG
TGCGGTGGTCTTACTTTTGTTTTGCTCTTCCTCTATCTTGTCTAAAGCTTCCTTGGTGTCTTTTATCTCT
ATCCTTTGATGCACACAATAGAGGGTTGCTACTGTATTATATAATGATCTAAGTTCTTCTGATCCTGTCT
GAAGGGATGGTTGTAGCTGTCCCAGTATTTGTCTACAGCCTTCTGATGTTTCTAACAGGCCAGGATTAAC
TGCGAATCGTTCTAGCTCCCTGCTTGCCCATACTATATGTTTTAATTTATATTTTTTCTTTCCCCCTGGC
CTTAACCGAATTTTTTCCCATCGCGATCTAATTCTCCCCCGCTTAATACTGACGCTCTCGCACCCATCTC
TCTCCTTCTAGCCTCCGCTAGTCAAAATTTTTGGCGTACTCACCAGTCGCCGCCCCTCGCCTCTTGCCGT
GCGCGCTTCAGCAAGCCGAGTCCTGCGTCGAGAGAGCTCCTCTGGTTTCCCTTTCGCTTTCAAGTCCCTG
TTCGGGCGCCACTGCTAGAGATTTTCCACACTGACTAAAAGGGTCTGAGGGATCTCTAGTTACCAGAGTC
ACACAACAGACGGGCACACACTACTTGAAGCACTCAAGGCAAGCTTTATTGAGGCTTAAGCAGTGGGTTC
CCTAGTTAGCCAGAGAGCTCCCAGGCTCAGATCTGGTCTAACCAGAGAGACCCAGTACAGGCAAAAAGCA
GCTGCTTATATGCAGGATCTGAGGGCTCGCCACTCCCCAGTCCCGCCCAGGCCACGCCTCCCTGGAAAGT
CCCCAGCGGAAAGTCCCTTGTAGCAAGCTCGATATCAGCAGTTCTTGAAGTACTCCGGATGCAGCTCTCG
GGCCACGTGATGAAATGCTAGGCGGCTGTCAAACCTCCACTCTAACACTTCTCTCTCCGGGTCATCCATC
CCATGCAGGCTCACAGGGTGTAACAAGCTGGTGTTCTCTCCTTTATTGGCCTCTTCTACCTTATCTGGCT
CAACTGGTACTAGCTTGTAGCACCATCCAAAGGTCAGTGGATATCTGACCCCTGGCCCTGGTGTGTAGTT
CTGCTAATCAGGGAAGTAGCCTTGTGTGTGGTAGATCCACAGATCAAGGATATCTTGTCTTCTTTGGGAG
TGAATTAGCCCTTCCAACTACTAAGTTTGTAGTACATATTTAACAAATACAATTTCTTTAAAATGAAAAT
AATTCAGAGGAATCACAGGTTTAGAGTAAATGAAACCACAGGTAATTGGCAGTGGTAATAGGGTATGGGG
TGGGAAGTTTGGGATGATTTTGGTTAGCTTGAGTTATCCAGTTGATCCAGACATGATAAGATACATTGAT
GAGTTTGGACAAACCACAACTAGAATGCAGTGAAAAAAATGCTTTATTTGTGAAATTTGTGATGCTATTG
CTTTATTTGTAACCATTATAAGCTGCAATAAACAAGTTGATCTCCCGATCCGTCGACGTCAGGTGGCACT
TTTCGGGGAAATGTGCGCGGAACCCCTATTTGTTTATTTTTCTAAATACATTCAAATATGTATCCGCTCA
TGAGACAATAACCCTGATAAATGCTTCAATAATATTGAAAAAGGAAGAGTATGAGTATTCAACATTTCCG
TGTCGCCCTTATTCCCTTTTTTGCGGCATTTTGCCTTCCTGTTTTTGCTCACCCAGAAACGCTGGTGAAA
GTAAAAGATGCTGAAGATCAGTTGGGTGCACGAGTGGGTTACATCGAACTGGATCTCAACAGCGGTAAGA
TCCTTGAGAGTTTTCGCCCCGAAGAACGTTTTCCAATGATGAGCACTTTTAAAGTTCTGCTATGTGGCGC
GGTATTATCCCGTATTGACGCCGGGCAAGAGCAACTCGGTCGCCGCATACACTATTCTCAGAATGACTTG
GTTGAGTACTCACCAGTCACAGAAAAGCATCTTACGGATGGCATGACAGTAAGAGAATTATGCAGTGCTG
CCATAACCATGAGTGATAACACTGCGGCCAACTTACTTCTGACAACGATCGGAGGACCGAAGGAGCTAAC
CGCTTTTTTGCACAACATGGGGGATCATGTAACTCGCCTTGATCGTTGGGAACCGGAGCTGAATGAAGCC
ATACCAAACGACGAGCGTGACACCACGATGCCTGTAGCAATGGCAACAACGTTGCGCAAACTATTAACTG
GCGAACTACTTACTCTAGCTTCCCGGCAACAATTAATAGACTGGATGGAGGCGGATAAAGTTGCAGGACC
ACTTCTGCGCTCGGCCCTTCCGGCTGGCTGGTTTATTGCTGATAAATCTGGAGCCGGTGAGCGTGGGTCT
CGCGGTATCATTGCAGCACTGGGGCCAGATGGTAAGCCCTCCCGTATCGTAGTTATCTACACGACGGGGA
GTCAGGCAACTATGGATGAACGAAATAGACAGATCGCTGAGATAGGTGCCTCACTGATTAAGCATTGGTA
ACTGTCAGACCAAGTTTACTCATATATACTTTAGATTGATTTAAAACTTCATTTTTAATTTAAAAGGATC
TAGGTGAAGATCCTTTTTGATAATCTCATGACCAAAATCCCTTAACGTGAGTTTTCGTTCCACTGAGCGT
CAGACCCCGTAGAAAAGATCAAAGGATCTTCTTGAGATCCTTTTTTTCTGCGCGTAATCTGCTGCTTGCA
AACAAAAAAACCACCGCTACCAGCGGTGGTTTGTTTGCCGGATCAAGAGCTACCAACTCTTTTTCCGAAG
GTAACTGGCTTCAGCAGAGCGCAGATACCAAATACTGTTCTTCTAGTGTAGCCGTAGTTAGGCCACCACT
TCAAGAACTCTGTAGCACCGCCTACATACCTCGCTCTGCTAATCCTGTTACCAGTGGCTGCTGCCAGTGG
CGATAAGTCGTGTCTTACCGGGTTGGACTCAAGACGATAGTTACCGGATAAGGCGCAGCGGTCGGGCTGA
ACGGGGGGTTCGTGCACACAGCCCAGCTTGGAGCGAACGACCTACACCGAACTGAGATACCTACAGCGTG
AGCTATGAGAAAGCGCCACGCTTCCCGAAGGGAGAAAGGCGGACAGGTATCCGGTAAGCGGCAGGGTCGG
AACAGGAGAGCGCACGAGGGAGCTTCCAGGGGGAAACGCCTGGTATCTTTATAGTCCTGTCGGGTTTCGC
CACCTCTGACTTGAGCGTCGATTTTTGTGATGCTCGTCAGGGGGGCGGAGCCTATGGAAAAACGCCAGCA
ACGCGGCCTTTTTACGGTTCCTGGCCTTTTGCTGGCCTTTTGCTCACATGTTCTTTCCTGCGTTATCCCC
TGATTCTGTGGATAACCGTATTACCGCCTTTGAGTGAGCTGATACCGCTCGCCGCAGCCGAACGACCGAG
CGCAGCGAGTCAGTGAGCGAGGAAGCGGAAGAGCGCCCAATACGCAAACCGCCTCTCCCCGCGCGTTGGC
CGATTCATTAATGCAGCTGGCACGACAGGTTTCCCGACTGGAAAGCGGGCAGTGAGCGCAACGCAATTAA
TGTGAGTTAGCTCACTCATTAGGCACCCCAGGCTTTACACTTTATGCTTCCGGCTCGTATGTTGTGTGGA
ATTGTGAGCGGATAACAATTTCACACAGGAAACAGCTATGACCATGATTACGCCAAGCTCTAGCTAGAGG
TCGACGGTAAACGCTAGCAATGTCAAGGCCTCTCACTCTCTGATATTCATTTCTTTGCAAGTTATAAATA
CTGAATAATAAGATGACATGAACTACTACTGCTAGAGATTTTCCACACTGACTAAAAGGGTCTGAGGGAT
CTCTAGTTACCAGAGTCACACAACAGACGGGCACACACTACTTGAAGCACTCAAGGCAAGCTTTATTGAG
GCTTAAGCAGTGGGTTCCCTAGTTAGCCAGAGAGCTCCCAGGCTCAGATCTGGTCTAACCAGAGAGACCC
AGTACAGGCAAAAAGCAGCTGCTTATATGCAGGATCTGAGGGCTCGCCACTCCCCAGTCCCGCCCAGGCC
ACGCCTCCCTGGAAAGTCCCCAGCGGAAAGTCCCTTGTAGCAAGCTCGATATCAGCAGTTCTTGAAGTAC
TCCGGATGCAGCTCTCGGGCCACGTGATGAAATGCTAGGCGGCTGTCAAACCTCCACTCTAACACTTCTC
TCTCCGGGTCATCCATCCCATGCAGGCTCACAGGGTGTAACAAGCTGGTGTTCTCTCCTTTATTGGCCTC
TTCTACCTTATCTGGCTCAACTGGTACTAGCTTGTAGCACCATCCAAAGGTCAGTGGATATCTGACCCCT
GGCCCTGGTGTGTAGTTCTGCTAATCAGGGAAGTAGCCTTGTGTGTGGTAGATCCACAGATCAAGGATAT
CTTGTCTTCGTTGGGAGTGAATTAGCCCTTCCAGTCCCCTCTTTTCTTTTAAAAAGTGGCTAAGATCTAC
AGCTGCCTTGTAAGTCATTGGTCTTAAAGGTACCTGAGGTGTGACTGGAAAACCCACCTCCTCCTCCTCT
TGTGCTTCTAGCCAGGCACAATCAGCATTGGTAGCTGCTGTATTGCTACTTGTGATTGCTCCATGTTTTT
CTAGGTCTCGACTGCAGAATTAATTCCAGGCGGGGAGGCGGCCCAAAGGGAGATCCGACTCGTCTGAGGG
CGAAGGCGAAGACGCGGAAGAGGCCGCAGAGCCGGCAGCAGGCCGCGGGAAGGAAGGTCCGCTGGATTGA
GGGCCGAAGGGACGTAGCAGAAGGACGTCCCGCGCAGAATCCAGGTGGCAACACAGGCGAGCAGCCATGG
AAAGGACGTCAGCTTCCCCGACAACACCACGGAATTGTCAGTGCCCAACAGCCGAGCCCCTGTCCAGCAG
CGGGCAAGGCAGGCGGCGATGAGTTCCGCCGTGGCAATAGGGAGGGGGAAAGCGAAAGTCCCGGAAAGGA
GCTGACAGGTGGTGGCAATGCCCCAACCAGTGGGGGTTGCGTCAGCAAACACAGTGCACACCACGCCACG
TTGCCTGACAACGGGCCACAACTCCTCATAAAGAGACAGCAACCAGGATTTATACAAGGAGGAGAAAATG
AAAGCCATACGGGAAGCAATAGCATGATACAAAGGCATTAAAGCAGCGTATCCACATAGCGTAAAAGGAG
CAACATAGTTAAGAATACCAGTCAATCTTTCACAAATTTTGTAATCCAGAGGTTGATTGTTCCAGACGCG
CCCCGCCCGGGTTAATTTCGGGTATATTTGAGTGGAATGAGTTCTTCAATCGTAGTTTTGACTAACTTGC
CATTCATTTCTATTAACACAAAACAATCTGGTGCATAGTCTGAAATCAACTCCCTACACATACCACAAGG
ACTTACCACTCGAATACTTCTATCTACTTCGTCAGAATAAGGGTGTCTAACAGCTACAATCGTGTCAAAA
TCCTTTTGTCCATTCGAAACTGCACTACCAATCGCAATGGCTTCTGCACAAACAGTTACTCGTCCTATAT
ACGCTTCAATATGTACTGCCGAAATGATTTCTCCTGTTTTCGTACGAATTGCCGCTCCCACATGATGTTT
ATTATCCTCATAAAGCATTGTAATCTTCTCTGTCGCTACTTCTACTAATTCTAGATCTTGTTGAGAAATG
TTAAATGTTTTCATGACCATGGTATTATCGTGTTTTTCAAAGGAAAACCACGTCCCCGTGGTTCGGGGGG
CCTAGACGTTTTTTTAACCTCGACTAAACACATGTAAAGCATGTGCACCGAGGCCCCAGATCAGATCCCA
TACAATGGGGTACCTTCTGGGCATCCTTCAGCCCCTTGTTGAATACGCTTGAGGAGAGCCATTTGACTCT
TTCCACAACTATCCAACTCACAACGTGGCACTGGGGTTGTGCCGCCTTTGCAGGTGTATCTTATACACGT
GGCTTTTGGCCGCAGAGGCACCTGTCGCCAGGTGGGGGGTTCCGCTGCCTGCAAAGGGTCGCTACAGACG
TTGTTTGTCTTCAAGAAGCTTCCAGAGGAACTGCTTCCTTCACGACATTCAACAGACCTTGCATTCCTTT
GGCGAGAGGGGAAAGACCCCTAGGAATGCTCGTCAAGAAGACAGGGCCAGGTTTCCGGGCCCTCACATTG
CCAAAAGACGGCAATATGGTGGAAAATAACATATAGACAAACGCACACCGGCCTTATTCCAAGCGGCTTC
GGCCAGTAACGTTAGGGGGGGGGGGCGGAATTGATCCCGCTAGAGGGAAACCGTTGCTAGCTTAAGTTAG
TTAACAATTGTTACCGCGGCCCGTCGACTCTAGAGCGGCCGCTCATAGCACCTTGCAGCAGTTGATGCAG
CCGTTCTGGGAGCCGTAGCGCTTCTGCAGCGCGGCGCGCGTGGCCGTCTCGAAGACCTCGCGCACGCCTT
CCTTGGTCTTGGCAGAGCACTCGAGGTAGTCGTAGGCTTGGATGCGCACGGCCATGGCGCGGCCGTCATC
CGTGCGCACGGGTTCCTGCTTCATGCGGGCCAGCTCTGTGCGGACATGCTCGTCGCTGCGCAGGTCTTTT
TTGTTGGCCACCAGGATGATGGGCACATTGGGACAGAAGTGCTTCACCTCGGGGACCCACTTCTCGGGGA
TGTTCTCCAGCGAGTCCGGGCTGTCCACCGAGAAGCACATGAGAATGACGTCGGTGTCCGGGTAGGAGAG
CGGCCGCAGGCGGTCGTAGTCCTCCTGGCCCGCCGTGTCCCACAGCGCCAGCTCCACCTGCTTGCCGTCC
ACCTCAATGTCGGCCACATAGTTCTCGAAGACGGTGGGCACGTACACCTCGGGGAACTCGT
